Addgene plasmid #51834: pICH71421
Depositing lab: Sylvestre Marillonnet & Nicola Patron. Publication: A golden gate modular cloning toolbox for plants. Engler C, Youles M, Gruetzner R, Ehnert TM, Werner S, Jones JD, Patron NJ, Marillonnet S. ACS Synth Biol. 2014 Nov 21;3(11):839-43. doi: 10.1021/sb4001504. Epub 2014 Feb 20. PubMed 24933124.
Backbone
  Vector backbone: pICH41276
  Total vector size (bp): 2527
  Vector type: Plant Expression
Growth in bacteria
  Bacterial resistance: Spectinomycin, 50 μg/mL
  Growth temperature: 37°C
  Growth strain: DH5alpha
  Copy number: High Copy
Gene/Insert
  Gene/Insert name: plant 3'UTRpolyadenylation signal/terminator, Tom H4
  Mutation: BsaI/BbsI sites removed by point-mutation
  Cloning method: Restriction Enzyme; 5′ cloning site BpiI (destroyed during cloning); 3′ cloning site BpiI (destroyed during cloning)
  Sequencing primers: 5′ pBR322ori-F
Terms and licenses: Academic/Nonprofit Terms; Industry Terms: Not Available to Industry
How to cite: pICH71421 was a gift from Sylvestre Marillonnet & Nicola Patron (Addgene plasmid # 51834)
