[The description below was written by a language model from this plasmid's Addgene catalogue record and pLannotate feature annotations shown in this document.]
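Description:
pICH71421 is a small (2,527 bp) level 0 part plasmid from a Golden Gate modular cloning (MoClo) toolbox for plants, built on the pICH41276 backbone. It is catalogued as a plant expression vector, but functionally it is a storage and donor plasmid for a single standardized part rather than a complete expression unit. It has no plant promoter, coding sequence or plant selectable marker of its own. It is propagated in E. coli from a high-copy ColE1/pUC-type origin. Selection is with spectinomycin, conferred by a full-length aadA (aminoglycoside adenylyltransferase) gene positioned downstream of a bla-type promoter. The short integrase, gentamicin acetyltransferase and lacI fragments picked up by the automated annotation are non-functional remnants, probably carried over with the resistance cassette and backbone.

The insert is a plant 3' UTR with polyadenylation signal/terminator, recorded as "Tom H4". The name suggests a tomato histone H4 gene, although the record does not spell this out. The automated feature table does not annotate the insert itself, so its exact position is not given. Internal BsaI and BbsI (BpiI) recognition sites were removed by point mutation, the "domestication" needed so that these type IIS enzymes cut only at the intended assembly junctions. The part was cloned through BpiI sites that were destroyed in the process. In the MoClo scheme, such a level 0 module is normally released with BsaI, giving defined fusion overhangs. It is then joined in a one-pot reaction with promoter, 5' UTR and coding sequence modules to build a plant transcription unit. Here the part supplies transcript termination and 3' end processing.
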