Features (pLannotate 1.2.2; 6 found; start..end, strand, type, name):
    126..230     +  promoter       AmpR promoter: bla
    221..301     -  CDS            int (fragment): INT2_ECOLX - Protein inferred from homology: Swiss-Prot protein existence level 3. Putative integrase believed to be involved in the insertion of antibiotic resistance genes into plasmids and transposons. From Escherichia coli.
    387..443     +  CDS            GmR (fragment): gentamycin acetyltransferase; aacC1; confers resistance to gentamycin
    450..1238    +  CDS            aadA: S3AD_ECOLX - Experimental evidence at protein level: Swiss-Prot protein existence level 1. Mediates bacterial resistance to the antibiotics streptomycin and spectinomycin. From Escherichia coli.
   1412..2000    +  rep_origin     ori: high-copy-number ColE1/pMB1/pBR322/pUC origin of replication
   2183..2232    +  CDS            lacI (fragment): lac repressor; lacI; The lac repressor binds to the lac operator to inhibit transcription in E. coli. This inhibition can be relieved by adding lactose or isopropyl-β-D-thiogalactopyranoside (IPTG).
>Addgene plasmid #51834 | pICH71421 | depositor full sequence | sequence record 79688 | pICH71421 sequence 2527 bps
CGCTTGAGACCACGAAGTGGCTCTTCAGTGGACGAAAGGGCCTCGTGATACGCCTATTTTTATAGGTTAA
TGTCATGATAATAATGGTTTCTTAGACGTCAGGTGGCACTTTTCGGGGAAATGTGCGCGGAACCCCTATT
TGTTTATTTTTCTAAATACATTCAAATATGTATCCGCTCATGAGACAATAACCCTGATAAATGCTTCAAT
AATATTGAAAAAGGAAGAGTATGCGCTCACGCAACTGGTCCAGAACCTTGACCGAACGCAGCGGTGGTAA
CGGCGCAGTGGCGGTTTTCATGGCTTGTTATGACTGTTTTTTTGGGGTACAGTCTATGCCTCGGGCATCC
AAGCAGCAAGCGCGTTACGCCGTGGGTCGATGTTTGATGTTATGGAGCAGCAACGATGTTACGCAGCAGG
GCAGTCGCCCTAAAACAAAGTTAAACATCATGAGGGAAGCGGTGATCGCCGAAGTATCGACTCAACTATC
AGAGGTAGTTGGCGTCATCGAGCGCCATCTCGAACCGACGTTGCTGGCCGTACATTTGTACGGCTCCGCA
GTGGATGGCGGCCTGAAGCCACACAGCGATATTGATTTGCTGGTTACGGTGACCGTAAGGCTTGATGAAA
CAACGCGGCGAGCTTTGATCAACGACCTTTTGGAAACTTCGGCTTCCCCTGGAGAGAGCGAGATTCTCCG
CGCTGTAGAAGTCACCATTGTTGTGCACGACGACATCATTCCGTGGCGTTATCCAGCTAAGCGCGAACTG
CAATTTGGAGAATGGCAGCGCAATGACATTCTTGCAGGTATCTTCGAGCCAGCCACGATCGACATTGATC
TGGCTATCTTGCTGACAAAAGCAAGAGAACATAGCGTTGCCTTGGTAGGTCCAGCGGCGGAGGAACTCTT
TGATCCGGTTCCTGAACAGGATCTATTTGAGGCGCTAAATGAAACCTTAACGCTATGGAACTCGCCGCCC
GACTGGGCTGGCGATGAGCGAAATGTAGTGCTTACGTTGTCCCGCATTTGGTACAGCGCAGTAACCGGCA
AAATCGCGCCGAAGGATGTCGCTGCCGACTGGGCAATGGAGCGCCTGCCGGCCCAGTATCAGCCCGTCAT
ACTTGAAGCTAGACAGGCTTATCTTGGACAAGAAGAAGATCGCTTGGCCTCGCGCGCAGATCAGTTGGAA
GAATTTGTCCATTACGTAAAAGGCGAGATCACCAAGGTAGTCGGCAAATAACTGTCAGACCAAGTTTACT
CATATATACTTTAGATTGATTTAAAACTTCATTTTTAATTTAAAAGGATCTAGGTGAAGATCCTTTTTGA
TAATCTCATGACCAAAATCCCTTAACGTGAGTTTTCGTTCCACTGAGCGTCAGACCCCGTAGAAAAGATC
AAAGGATCTTCTTGAGATCCTTTTTTTCTGCGCGTAATCTGCTGCTTGCAAACAAAAAAACCACCGCTAC
CAGCGGTGGTTTGTTTGCCGGATCAAGAGCTACCAACTCTTTTTCCGAAGGTAACTGGCTTCAGCAGAGC
GCAGATACCAAATACTGTCCTTCTAGTGTAGCCGTAGTTAGGCCACCACTTCAAGAACTCTGTAGCACCG
CCTACATACCTCGCTCTGCTAATCCTGTTACCAGTGGCTGCTGCCAGTGGCGATAAGTCGTGTCTTACCG
GGTTGGACTCAAGACGATAGTTACCGGATAAGGCGCAGCGGTCGGGCTGAACGGGGGGTTCGTGCACACA
GCCCAGCTTGGAGCGAACGACCTACACCGAACTGAGATACCTACAGCGTGAGCTATGAGAAAGCGCCACG
CTTCCCGAAGGGAGAAAGGCGGACAGGTATCCGGTAAGCGGCAGGGTCGGAACAGGAGAGCGCACGAGGG
AGCTTCCAGGGGGAAACGCCTGGTATCTTTATAGTCCTGTCGGGTTTCGCCACCTCTGACTTGAGCGTCG
ATTTTTGTGATGCTCGTCAGGGGGGCGGAGCCTATGGAAAAACGCCAGCAACGCGGCCTTTTTACGGTTC
CTGGCCTTTTGCTGGCCTTTTGCTCACATGTTCTTTCCTGCGTTATCCCCTGATTCTGTGGATAACCGTA
TTACCGCCTTTGAGTGAGCTGATACCGCTCGCCGCAGCCGAACGACCGAGCGCAGCGAGTCAGTGAGCGA
GGAAGCGGAAGAGCGCCCAATACGCAAACCGCCTCTCCCCGCGCGTTGGCCGATTCATTAATCACTCTGT
GGTCTCAGCTTTTATGTTGGTGATATGGTGGTAAATGTAGGGATTTAGTTTACAATTGCGTATGTCTGTG
TTGGATATCTGTAGTGCTGTTCTTATGGCTTAGATCTTGTAATTTCTCATTACAGTATCAATGAATAGAT
ATCAGTTTCTAGTGATGACATTGGTTCGTCTTTTAGCTGTTGATTAATTTTTCTTAATTGATTCATCCTA
TTGCAATTCTTCTGAATTTAAATTGTATACTGTGAAATTAAGAAAATTCTTGAAATTAATGAGAATTTGA
GTAATAG
