>Addgene plasmid #51834 | pICH71421 | addgene partial sequence | sequence record 80686 | pBR322ori-F 5'-GGGAAACGCCTGGTATCTTT-3'
AGCGTCGATTTTTGTGATGCTCGTCAGGGGGGCGGAGCCTATGGAAAAACGCCAGCAACGCGGCCTTTTT
ACGGTTCCTGGCCTTTTGCTGGCCTTTTGCTCACATGTTCTTTCCTGCGTTATCCCCTGATTCTGTGGAT
AACCGTATTACCGCCTTTGAGTGAGCTGATACCGCTCGCCGCAGCCGAACGACCGAGCGCAGCGAGTCAG
TGAGCGAGGAAGCGGAAGAGCGCCCAATACGCAAACCGCCTCTCCCCGCGCGTTGGCCGATTCATTAATC
ACTCTGTGGTCTCAGCTTTTATGTTGGTGATATGGTGGTAAATGTAGGGATTTAGTTTACAATTGCGTAT
GTCTGTGTTGGATATCTGTAGTGCTGTTCTTATGGCTTAGATCTTGTAATTTCTCATTACAGTATCAATG
AATAGATATCAGTTTCTAGTGATGACATTGGTTCGTCTTTTAGCTGTTGATTAATTTTTCTTAATTGATT
CATCCTATTGCAATTCTTCTGAATTTAAATTGTATACTGTGAAATTAAGAAAATTCTTGAAATTAATGAG
AATTTGAGTAATAGCGCTTGAGACCACGAAGTGGCTCTTCAGTGGACGAAAGGGCCTCGTGATACGCCTA
TTTTTATAGGTTAATGTCATGATAATAATGGTTTCTTAGACGTCAGGTGGCACTTTTCGGGGAAATGTGC
GCGGAACCCCTATTTGTTTATTTTTCTAAATACATTCAAATATGTATCCGCTCATGAGACAATAACCCTG
ATAAATGCTTCAATAATATTGAAAAAGGAAGAGTATGCGCTCACGCAACTGGTCCAGAACCTTGACCGAA
CGCAGCGGTGGTAACGGCGCAGTGGCGGTTTTCATGGCTTGTTATGACTGTTTTTTT
